>Addgene plasmid #214607 | pvimentin-ffDronpaF | addgene full sequence | sequence record 425328 | Addgene NGS Result
CGTTACATAACTTACGGTAAATGGCCCGCCTGGCTGACCGCCCAACGACCCCCGCCCATTGACGTCAATA
ATGACGTATGTTCCCATAGTAACGCCAATAGGGACTTTCCATTGACGTCAATGGGTGGAGTATTTACGGT
AAACTGCCCACTTGGCAGTACATCAAGTGTATCATATGCCAAGTACGCCCCCTATTGACGTCAATGACGG
TAAATGGCCCGCCTGGCATTATGCCCAGTACATGACCTTATGGGACTTTCCTACTTGGCAGTACATCTAC
GTATTAGTCATCGCTATTACCATGGTGATGCGGTTTTGGCAGTACATCAATGGGCGTGGATAGCGGTTTG
ACTCACGGGGATTTCCAAGTCTCCACCCCATTGACGTCAATGGGAGTTTGTTTTGGCACCAAAATCAACG
GGACTTTCCAAAATGTCGTAACAACTCCGCCCCATTGACGCAAATGGGCGGTAGGCGTGTACGGTGGGAG
GTCTATATAAGCAGAGCTGGTTTAGTGAACCGTCAGATCCGCTAGCGCTACCGGACTCAGATCTCGAGCT
CAAGCTTCGAATTCCCATGTCCACCAGGTCCGTGTCCTCGTCCTCCTACCGCAGGATGTTCGGCGGCCCG
GGCACCGCGAGCCGGCCGAGCTCCAGCCGGAGCTACGTGACTACGTCCACCCGCACCTACAGCCTGGGCA
GCGCGCTGCGCCCCAGCACCAGCCGCAGCCTCTACGCCTCGTCCCCGGGCGGCGTGTATGCCACGCGCTC
CTCTGCCGTGCGCCTGCGGAGCAGCGTGCCCGGGGTGCGGCTCCTGCAGGACTCGGTGGACTTCTCGCTG
GCCGACGCCATCAACACCGAGTTCAAGAACACCCGCACCAACGAGAAGGTGGAGCTGCAGGAGCTGAATG
ACCGCTTCGCCAACTACATCGACAAGGTGCGCTTCCTGGAGCAGCAGAATAAGATCCTGCTGGCCGAGCT
CGAGCAGCTCAAGGGCCAAGGCAAGTCGCGCCTGGGGGACCTCTACGAGGAGGAGATGCGGGAGCTGCGC
CGGCAGGTGGACCAGCTAACCAACGACAAAGCCCGCGTCGAGGTGGAGCGCGACAACCTGGCCGAGGACA
TCATGCGCCTCCGGGAGAAATTGCAGGAGGAGATGCTTCAGAGAGAGGAAGCCGAAAACACCCTGCAATC
TTTCAGACAGGATGTTGACAATGCGTCTCTGGCACGTCTTGACCTTGAACGCAAAGTGGAATCTTTGCAA
GAAGAGATTGCCTTTTTGAAGAAACTCCACGAAGAGGAAATCCAGGAGCTGCAGGCTCAGATTCAGGAAC
AGCATGTCCAAATCGATGTGGATGTTTCCAAGCCTGACCTCACGGCTGCCCTGCGTGACGTACGTCAGCA
ATATGAAAGTGTGGCTGCCAAGAACCTGCAGGAGGCAGAAGAATGGTACAAATCCAAGTTTGCTGACCTC
TCTGAGGCTGCCAACCGGAACAATGACGCCCTGCGCCAGGCAAAGCAGGAGTCCACTGAGTACCGGAGAC
AGGTGCAGTCCCTCACCTGTGAAGTGGATGCCCTTAAAGGAACCAATGAGTCCCTGGAACGCCAGATGCG
TGAAATGGAAGAGAACTTTGCCGTTGAAGCTGCTAACTACCAAGACACTATTGGCCGCCTGCAGGATGAG
ATTCAGAATATGAAGGAGGAAATGGCTCGTCACCTTCGTGAATACCAAGACCTGCTCAATGTTAAGATGG
CCCTTGACATTGAGATTGCCACCTACAGGAAGCTGCTGGAAGGCGAGGAGAGCAGGATTTCTCTGCCTCT
TCCAAACTTTTCCTCCCTGAACCTGAGGGAAACTAATCTGGATTCACTCCCTCTGGTTGATACCCACTCA
AAAAGGACACTTCTGATTAAGACGGTTGAAACTAGAGATGGACAGGTTATCAACGAAACTTCTCAGCATC
ACGATGACCTTGAAGGGGATCCACCGGTCGCCACCATGAGTGTGATTAAACCAGACATGAAGATCAAGCT
GCGTATGGAAGGCGCTGTAAATGGACACCCGTTCGCGATTGAAGGAGTTGGCCTTGGGAAGCCTTTCGAG
GGAAAACAGAGTATGGACCTTAAAGTCATAGAGGGCGGACCTCTGCCTTTCGCCTATGACATCTTGACAA
CTGCGTTCTGTTACGGCAACAGGGTATTCGCCAAATACCCAGAAAATATAGTAGACTATTTCAAGCAGTC
GTTTCCTGAGGGCTACTCTTGGGAACGAAGCATGAATTACGAAGACGGGGGCATTTGTAACGCGACAAAC
GACATAACCCTGGATGGTGACTGTTATATCTATGAAATTCGATTTGATGGTGTGAACTTTCCTGCCAATG
GTCCAGTTATGCAGAAGAGGACTGTGAAATGGGAGCCATCCACTGAGAAATTGTATGTGCGTGATGGAGT
GCTGAAGGGCGATGTTAACATGGCTCTGTCGCTTGAAGGAGGTGGCCATTACCGATGTGACGTGAAAACT
ACTTATAAAGCTAAGAAGGTTGTCCAGTTGCCAGACTATCACTTTGTGGACCACCACATTGAGATTAAAA
GCCACGACAAAGATTACAGTAATGTTAATCTGCATGAGCATGCCGAAGCGCATTCTGAGCTGCCGAGGCA
GGCCAAGTAAAGCGGCCGCGACTCTAGATCATAATCAGCCATACCACATTTGTAGAGGTTTTACTTGCTT
TAAAAAACCTCCCACACCTCCCCCTGAACCTGAAACATAAAATGAATGCAATTGTTGTTGTTAACTTGTT
TATTGCAGCTTATAATGGTTACAAATAAAGCAATAGCATCACAAATTTCACAAATAAAGCATTTTTTTCA
CTGCATTCTAGTTGTGGTTTGTCCAAACTCATCAATGTATCTTAAGGCGTAAATTGTAAGCGTTAATATT
TTGTTAAAATTCGCGTTAAATTTTTGTTAAATCAGCTCATTTTTTAACCAATAGGCCGAAATCGGCAAAA
TCCCTTATAAATCAAAAGAATAGACCGAGATAGGGT
[37 nt withheld, positions 3047-3083]
AAAGAACGTGGACTCCAACGTCAAAGG
[49 nt withheld, positions 3111-3159]
T
[91 nt withheld, positions 3161-3251]
G
[124 nt withheld, positions 3253-3376]
CAGGTGGCACTTTTCGGGGAAATGTGCGCGGAACCCCTATTTGTTTATTTTTCTAAATACATTCAAATAT
GTATCCGCTCATGAGACAATAACCCTGATAAATGCTTCAATAATATTGAAAAAGGAAGAGTCCTGAGGCG
GAAAGAACCAGCTGTGGAATGTGTGTCAGTTAGGGTGTGGAAAGTCCCCAGGCTCCCCAGCAGGCAGAAG
TATGCAAAGCATGCATCTCAATTAGTCAGCAACCAGGTGTGGAAAGTCCCCAGGCTCCCCAGCAGGCAGA
AGTATGCAAAGCATGCATCTCAATTAGTCAGCAACCATAGTCCCGCCCCTAACTCCGCCCATCCCGCCCC
TAACTCCGCCCAGTTCCGCCCATTCTCCGCCCCATGGCTGACTAATTTTTTTTATTTATGCAGAGGCCGA
GGCCGCCTCGGCCTCTGAGCTATTCCAGAAGTAGTGAGGAGGCTTTTTTGGAGGCCTAGGCTTTTGCAAA
GATCGATCAAGAGACAGGATGAGGATCGTTTCGCATGATTGAACAAGATGGATTGCACGCAGGTTCTCCG
GCCGCTTGGGTGGAGAGGCTATTCGGCTATGACTGGGCACAACAGACAATCGGCTGCTCTGATGCCGCCG
TGTTCCGGCTGTCAGCGCAGGGGCGCCCGGTTCTTTTTGTCAAGACCGACCTGTCCGGTGCCCTGAATGA
ACTGCAAGACGAGGCAGCGCGGCTATCGTGGCTGGCCACGACGGGCGTTCCTTGCGCAGCTGTGCTCGAC
GTTGTCACTGAAGCGGGAAGGGACTGGCTGCTATTGGGCGAAGTGCCGGGGCAGGATCTCCTGTCATCTC
ACCTTGCTCCTGCCGAGAAAGTATCCATCATGGCTGATGCAATGCGGCGGCTGCATACGCTTGATCCGGC
TACCTGCCCATTCGACCACCAAGCGAAACATCGCATCGAGCGAGCACGTACTCGGATGGAAGCCGGTCTT
GTCGATCAGGATGATCTGGACGAAGAGCATCAGGGGCTCGCGCCAGCCGAACTGTTCGCCAGGCTCAAGG
CGAGCATGCCCGACGGCGAGGATCTCGTCGTGACCCATGGCGATGCCTGCTTGCCGAATATCATGGTGGA
AAATGGCCGCTTTTCTGGATTCATCGACTGTGGCCGGCTGGGTGTGGCGGACCGCTATCAGGACATAGCG
TTGGCTACCCGTGATATTGCTGAAGAGCTTGGCGGCGAATGGGCTGACCGCTTCCTCGTGCTTTACGGTA
TCGCCGCTCCCGATTCGCAGCGCATCGCCTTCTATCGCCTTCTTGACGAGTTCTTCTGAGCGGGACTCTG
GGGTTCGAAATGACCGACCAAGCGACGCCCAACCTGCCATCACGAGATTTCGATTCCACCGCCGCCTTCT
ATGAAAGGTTGGGCTTCGGAATCGTTTTCCGGGACGCCGGCTGGATGATCCTCCAGCGCGGGGATCTCAT
GCTGGAGTTCTTCGCCCACCCTAGGGGGAGGCTAACTGAAACACGGAAGGAGACAATACCGGAAGGAACC
CGCGCTATGACGGCAATAAAAAGACAGAATAAAACGCACGGTGTTGGGTCGTTTGTTCATAAACGCGGGG
TTCGGTCCCAGGGCTGGCACTCTGTCGATACCCCACCGAGACCCCATTGGGGCCAATACGCCCGCGTTTC
TTCCTTTTCCCCACCCCACCCCCCAAGTTCGGGTGAAGGCCCAGGGCTCGCAGCCAACGTCGGGGCGGCA
GGCCCTGCCATAGCCTCAGGTTACTCATATATACTTTAGATTGATTTAAAACTTCATTTTTAATTTAAAA
GGATCTAGGTGAAGATCCTTTTTGATAATCTCATGACCAAAATCCCTTAACGTGAGTTTTCGTTCCACTG
AGCGTCAGACCCCGTAGAAAAGATCAAAGGATCTTCTTGAGATCCTTTTTTTCTGCGCGTAATCTGCTGC
TTGCAAACAAAAAAACCACCGCTACCAGCGGTGGTTTGTTTGCCGGATCAAGAGCTACCAACTCTTTTTC
CGAAGGTAACTGGCTTCAGCAGAGCGCAGATACCAAATACTGTTCTTCTAGTGTAGCCGTAGTTAGGCCA
CCACTTCAAGAACTCTGTAGCACCGCCTACATACCTCGCTCTGCTAATCCTGTTACCAGTGGCTGCTGCC
AGTGGCGATAAGTCGTGTCTTACCGGGTTGGACTCAAGACGATAGTTACCGGATAAGGCGCAGCGGTCGG
GCTGAACGGGGGGTTCGTGCACACAGCCCAGCTTGGAGCGAACGACCTACACCGAACTGAGATACCTACA
GCGTGAGCTATGAGAAAGCGCCACGCTTCCCGAAGGGAGAAAGGCGGACAGGTATCCGGTAAGCGGCAGG
GTCGGAACAGGAGAGCGCACGAGGGAGCTTCCAGGGGGAAACGCCTGGTATCTTTATAGTCCTGTCGGGT
TTCGCCACCTCTGACTTGAGCGTCGATTTTTGTGATGCTCGTCAGGGGGGCGGAGCCTATGGAAAAACGC
CAGCAACGCGGCCTTTTTACGGTTCCTGGCCTTTTGCTGGCCTTTTGCTCACATGTTCTTTCCTGCGTTA
TCCCCTGATTCTGTGGATAACCGTATTACCGCCATGCATTAGTTATTAATAGTAATCAATTACGGGGTCA
TTAGTTCATAGCCCATATATGGAGTTCCG
Features (pLannotate 1.2.2; 16 found; start..end, strand, type, name):
      1..304     +  enhancer       CMV enhancer: human cytomegalovirus immediate early enhancer
    305..508     +  promoter       CMV promoter: human cytomegalovirus (CMV) immediate early promoter
    531..574     +  misc_feature   MCS (fragment): multiple cloning site
    577..1974    +  CDS            VIM: VIME_HUMAN - Experimental evidence at protein level: Swiss-Prot protein existence level 1. Involved with LARP6 in the stabilization of type I collagen mRNAs for CO1A1 and CO1A2. From Homo sapiens (Human).
   1996..2667    +  CDS            ffDronpa: ffDronpa is a photoswitchable green fluorescent protein published in 2014, derived from Echinophyllia sp. SC22. It is reported to be a very rapidly-maturing monomer with low acid sensitivity.
   2687..2770    +  CDS            large T antigen (fragment): large T antigen from SV40 (simian virus 40)
   2793..2914    +  polyA_signal   SV40 poly(A) signal: SV40 polyadenylation signal
   2948..3376    -  rep_origin     f1 ori (sequence partly withheld): f1 bacteriophage origin of replication; arrow indicates direction of (+) strand synthesis
   3403..3507    +  promoter       AmpR promoter: bla
   3509..3866    +  promoter       SV40 promoter: SV40 enhancer and early promoter
   3901..4695    +  CDS            NeoR/KanR: aminoglycoside phosphotransferase from Tn5; aph(3')-II (or nptII); confers resistance to neomycin, kanamycin, and G418 (Geneticin®)
   4716..4868    +  CDS            ble (fragment): BLE_KLEPN - Experimental evidence at protein level: Swiss-Prot protein existence level 1. Binding protein with a strong affinity to the bleomycin family of antibiotics. Binds to CL990; an antimitotic-antibiotic compound. From Klebsiella pneumoniae.
   4927..4974    +  polyA_signal   HSV TK poly(A) signal: herpes simplex virus thymidine kinase polyadenylation signal (Cole and Stacy, 1985)
   5065..5081    -  polyA_signal   bGH poly(A) signal (fragment): bovine growth hormone polyadenylation signal
   5303..5891    +  rep_origin     ori: high-copy-number ColE1/pMB1/pBR322/pUC origin of replication
   6006..6065    +  enhancer       CMV enhancer (fragment): human cytomegalovirus immediate early enhancer
