[The description below was written by a language model from this plasmid's Addgene catalogue record and pLannotate feature annotations shown in this document.]
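Description:
pvimentin-ffDronpaF is a 6,065 nt mammalian expression plasmid built on a pEGFP-N1-derived backbone. It produces human vimentin fused to the reversibly photoswitchable green fluorescent protein ffDronpaF. It is maintained at high copy in E. coli through a ColE1/pUC-type origin and selected with kanamycin. The resistance gene is the Tn5 NeoR/KanR aminoglycoside phosphotransferase, placed behind tandem bacterial (bla) and SV40 early promoters and followed by an HSV TK polyadenylation signal. The same cassette can therefore confer G418 resistance in mammalian cells. An f1 origin is also present. The short large T antigen, ble and bGH poly(A) annotations are only fragment matches and are unlikely to be functional elements.

The expression unit begins with the human CMV immediate-early enhancer and promoter, followed by a remnant of the multiple cloning site. Next comes the full-length human vimentin coding sequence, and a short linker region joins it to the downstream fluorescent protein coding sequence. An SV40 polyadenylation signal terminates the transcript. Vimentin thus sits at the N-terminus of the fluorescent protein, which was inserted between BamHI and NotI sites, the position occupied by EGFP in the parent vector. The annotation software labels the fluorophore as ffDronpa, a rapidly maturing monomeric Dronpa derivative from Echinophyllia, whereas the catalogue names it ffDronpaF. The record does not state how the two variants differ.

On transfection, the fusion incorporates into the vimentin intermediate filament network and labels it with a light-switchable green signal. The associated publication concerns per-pixel unmixing of spectrally overlapping fluorophores using intra-exposure excitation modulation, suggesting the construct serves as a structurally targeted label for that kind of imaging.
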