Addgene plasmid #214607: pvimentin-ffDronpaF
Purpose: Expresses reversibly switchable fluorescent protein ffDronpaF targeted to vimentin
Depositing lab: Peter Dedecker. Publication: Per-pixel unmixing of spectrally overlapping fluorophores using intra-exposure excitation modulation. Valenta H, Bierbuesse F, Vitale R, Ruckebusch C, Vandenberg W, Dedecker P. Talanta. 2024 Mar 10.1016/j.talanta.2023.125397 PubMed 38048682.
Backbone
  Vector backbone: from pEGFP-N1
  Vector type: Mammalian Expression
Growth in bacteria
  Bacterial resistance: Kanamycin, 50 μg/mL
  Growth temperature: 37°C
  Growth strain: DH5alpha
  Copy number: High Copy
Gene/Insert
  Gene/Insert name: ffDronpaF-vimentin
  Insert size (bp): 676
  Promoter: CMV
  Tag / fusion protein: target to vimentin (human) (N terminal on insert)
  Cloning method: Restriction Enzyme; 5′ cloning site BamHi (not destroyed); 3′ cloning site NotI (not destroyed)
  Sequencing primers: 5′ GCAAATGGGCGGTAGGCGT; 3′ AACCATTATAAGCTGCAATAAAC
Terms and licenses: Academic/Nonprofit Terms; Industry Terms: Not Available to Industry
How to cite: pvimentin-ffDronpaF was a gift from Peter Dedecker (Addgene plasmid # 214607 ; http://n2t.net/addgene:214607 ; RRID:Addgene_214607)
